Addgene plasmid #121334: pUC57-Kan_gfsi_ms119_95
Purpose: Level 0 Golden-Gate compatible vector
Depositing lab: Sophien Kamoun. Depositing organization: Sainsbury Laboratory, Norwich. Publication: A Clone Resource of Magnaporthe oryzae Effectors That Share Sequence and Structural Similarities Across Host-Specific Lineages. Petit-Houdenot Y, Langner T, Harant A, Win J, Kamoun S. Mol Plant Microbe Interact. 2020 Aug;33(8):1032-1035. doi: 10.1094/MPMI-03-20-0052-A. Epub 2020 Jun 22. PubMed 32460610.
Backbone
  Vector backbone: pUC57-Kan
  Backbone size w/o insert (bp): 2626
  Vector type: Golden Gate
  Selectable markers: lacZ
Growth in bacteria
  Bacterial resistance: Kanamycin, 50 μg/mL
  Growth temperature: 37°C
  Growth strain: DH5alpha
  Copy number: High Copy
Gene/Insert
  Gene/Insert name: gfsi_AVR-Pimk1_95
  Mutation: Magnaporthe oryzae
  Cloning method: Restriction Enzyme; 5′ cloning site EcoRV (unknown if destroyed); 3′ cloning site EcoRV (unknown if destroyed)
  Sequencing primers: 5′ M13Fw; 3′ M13Rv
Terms and licenses: Academic/Nonprofit Terms; Industry Terms: Not Available to Industry
How to cite: pUC57-Kan_gfsi_ms119_95 was a gift from Sophien Kamoun (Addgene plasmid # 121334 ; http://n2t.net/addgene:121334 ; RRID:Addgene_121334)
