[The description below was written by a language model from this plasmid's Addgene catalogue record and pLannotate feature annotations shown in this document.]
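Description:
pUC57-Kan_gfsi_ms119_95 is a small, high-copy E. coli cloning plasmid that serves as a Level 0 module for Golden Gate assembly. It is built on the pUC57-Kan backbone, which replicates from a ColE1/pUC-type origin and is selected with kanamycin through an aph(3')-Ia aminoglycoside phosphotransferase gene, annotated here as driven by the bla (AmpR) promoter. The feature table also picks up short remnants of bom, rop and lacI, which are backbone leftovers rather than functional parts.

The payload is recorded as gfsi_AVR-Pimk1_95, a sequence from the rice blast fungus Magnaporthe oryzae; the species appears in the record's mutation field, and the associated publication describes a clone resource of M. oryzae effectors related in sequence and structure across host-specific lineages. The insert was placed at the EcoRV site in the lacZα region, and the annotation is consistent with this. An unannotated gap of roughly 330 nt lies between the lacZα fragment and the lac operator, lac promoter and CAP binding site, and it presumably holds the insert and polylinker remnants. The full sequence is about 260 bp longer than the stated empty backbone, which suggests a short coding module. The insert itself is not annotated, and the record does not state which Type IIS enzyme sites or overhangs flank it, whether a signal peptide is included, or what the "gfsi" prefix and "95" suffix mean.

There is no eukaryotic promoter, tag or terminator, so the plasmid is not an expression construct on its own. It is a storage and donor vector from which the effector module can be released and assembled with other parts into higher-level expression constructs. M13 forward and reverse primer sites flank the insert for sequence verification.
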