Features (pLannotate 1.2.2; 10 found; start..end, strand, type, name):
    137..236     +  misc_feature   bom (fragment): basis of mobility region from pBR322
    242..399     -  CDS            lacZα (fragment): LacZα fragment of β-galactosidase; lacZ fragment
    735..751     -  protein_bind   lac operator: The lac repressor binds to the lac operator to inhibit transcription in E. coli. This inhibition can be relieved by adding lactose or isopropyl-β-D-thiogalactopyranoside (IPTG). lac repressor encoded by lacI
    759..789     -  promoter       lac promoter: promoter for the E. coli lac operon
    804..825     -  protein_bind   CAP binding site: CAP binding activates transcription in the presence of cAMP. E. coli catabolite activator protein
    838..930     -  CDS            lacI (fragment): lac repressor; lacI; The lac repressor binds to the lac operator to inhibit transcription in E. coli. This inhibition can be relieved by adding lactose or isopropyl-β-D-thiogalactopyranoside (IPTG).
   1113..1701    -  rep_origin     ori: high-copy-number ColE1/pMB1/pBR322/pUC origin of replication
   1872..2687    -  CDS            KanR: aminoglycoside phosphotransferase; aph(3')-Ia; confers resistance to kanamycin in bacteria or G418 (Geneticin®) in eukaryotes
   2688..2792    -  promoter       AmpR promoter: bla
   2887..35      +  CDS            rop (fragment) (across the origin): Rop protein, which maintains plasmids at low copy number; rop
>Addgene plasmid #121334 | pUC57-Kan_gfsi_ms119_95 | depositor full sequence | sequence record 231407 | pUC57-Kan_gfsi_ms119_95 sequence 2887 bps
TCGCGCGTTTCGGTGATGACGGTGAAAACCTCTGACACATGCAGCTCCCGGAGACGGTCACAGCTTGTCT
GTAAGCGGATGCCGGGAGCAGACAAGCCCGTCAGGGCGCGTCAGCGGGTGTTGGCGGGTGTCGGGGCTGG
CTTAACTATGCGGCATCAGAGCAGATTGTACTGAGAGTGCACCATATGCGGTGTGAAATACCGCACAGAT
GCGTAAGGAGAAAATACCGCATCAGGCGCCATTCGCCATTCAGGCTGCGCAACTGTTGGGAAGGGCGATC
GGTGCGGGCCTCTTCGCTATTACGCCAGCTGGCGAAAGGGGGATGTGCTGCAAGGCGATTAAGTTGGGTA
ACGCCAGGGTTTTCCCAGTCACGACGTTGTAAAACGACGGCCAGTGAATTGACGCGTATTGGGATGGAAC
TTGGTCTCTAAGCTCATTCTGGATAACCAAAAACAACAGCACAAGCACCAGCACAATGAACAGAATCTCT
AACAGTAATATCAGTAAATTTCAAAACACCAAAAACACCACCAGCAACACAAATATCAACACATCTCCAA
TAATTTTCATTTCTTCTTTCCAAATTTCTAGAAGACAATTTAGCATTTCTATTAACAACTTGATTTGGAT
TTTTAGTAGAAGAATCTTGAATTTGAGCCATTAGAGACCAAGTTCCATCCCAATGGCGCGCCGAGCTTGG
CTCGAGCATGGTCATAGCTGTTTCCTGTGTGAAATTGTTATCCGCTCACAATTCCACACAACATACGAGC
CGGAAGCATAAAGTGTAAAGCCTGGGGTGCCTAATGAGTGAGCTAACTCACATTAATTGCGTTGCGCTCA
CTGCCCGCTTTCCAGTCGGGAAACCTGTCGTGCCAGCTGCATTAATGAATCGGCCAACGCGCGGGGAGAG
GCGGTTTGCGTATTGGGCGCTCTTCCGCTTCCTCGCTCACTGACTCGCTGCGCTCGGTCGTTCGGCTGCG
GCGAGCGGTATCAGCTCACTCAAAGGCGGTAATACGGTTATCCACAGAATCAGGGGATAACGCAGGAAAG
AACATGTGAGCAAAAGGCCAGCAAAAGGCCAGGAACCGTAAAAAGGCCGCGTTGCTGGCGTTTTTCCATA
GGCTCCGCCCCCCTGACGAGCATCACAAAAATCGACGCTCAAGTCAGAGGTGGCGAAACCCGACAGGACT
ATAAAGATACCAGGCGTTTCCCCCTGGAAGCTCCCTCGTGCGCTCTCCTGTTCCGACCCTGCCGCTTACC
GGATACCTGTCCGCCTTTCTCCCTTCGGGAAGCGTGGCGCTTTCTCATAGCTCACGCTGTAGGTATCTCA
GTTCGGTGTAGGTCGTTCGCTCCAAGCTGGGCTGTGTGCACGAACCCCCCGTTCAGCCCGACCGCTGCGC
CTTATCCGGTAACTATCGTCTTGAGTCCAACCCGGTAAGACACGACTTATCGCCACTGGCAGCAGCCACT
GGTAACAGGATTAGCAGAGCGAGGTATGTAGGCGGTGCTACAGAGTTCTTGAAGTGGTGGCCTAACTACG
GCTACACTAGAAGAACAGTATTTGGTATCTGCGCTCTGCTGAAGCCAGTTACCTTCGGAAAAAGAGTTGG
TAGCTCTTGATCCGGCAAACAAACCACCGCTGGTAGCGGTGGTTTTTTTGTTTGCAAGCAGCAGATTACG
CGCAGAAAAAAAGGATCTCAAGAAGATCCTTTGATCTTTTCTACGGGGTCTGACGCTCAGTGGAACGAAA
ACTCACGTTAAGGGATTTTGGTCATGAGATTATCAAAAAGGATCTTCACCTAGATCCTTTTAAATTAAAA
ATGAAGTTTTAAATCAATCTAAAGTATATATGAGTAAACTTGGTCTGACAGTTAGAAAAACTCATCGAGC
ATCAAATGAAACTGCAATTTATTCATATCAGGATTATCAATACCATATTTTTGAAAAAGCCGTTTCTGTA
ATGAAGGAGAAAACTCACCGAGGCAGTTCCATAGGATGGCAAGATCCTGGTATCGGTCTGCGATTCCGAC
TCGTCCAACATCAATACAACCTATTAATTTCCCCTCGTCAAAAATAAGGTTATCAAGTGAGAAATCACCA
TGAGTGACGACTGAATCCGGTGAGAATGGCAAAAGTTTATGCATTTCTTTCCAGACTTGTTCAACAGGCC
AGCCATTACGCTCGTCATCAAAATCACTCGCATCAACCAAACCGTTATTCATTCGTGATTGCGCCTGAGC
GAGACGAAATACGCGATCGCTGTTAAAAGGACAATTACAAACAGGAATCGAATGCAACCGGCGCAGGAAC
ACTGCCAGCGCATCAACAATATTTTCACCTGAATCAGGATATTCTTCTAATACCTGGAATGCTGTTTTCC
CAGGGATCGCAGTGGTGAGTAACCATGCATCATCAGGAGTACGGATAAAATGCTTGATGGTCGGAAGAGG
CATAAATTCCGTCAGCCAGTTTAGTCTGACCATCTCATCTGTAACATCATTGGCAACGCTACCTTTGCCA
TGTTTCAGAAACAACTCTGGCGCATCGGGCTTCCCATACAATCGATAGATTGTCGCACCTGATTGCCCGA
CATTATCGCGAGCCCATTTATACCCATATAAATCAGCATCCATGTTGGAATTTAATCGCGGCCTAGAGCA
AGACGTTTCCCGTTGAATATGGCTCATACTCTTCCTTTTTCAATATTATTGAAGCATTTATCAGGGTTAT
TGTCTCATGAGCGGATACATATTTGAATGTATTTAGAAAAATAAACAAATAGGGGTTCCGCGCACATTTC
CCCGAAAAGTGCCACCTGACGTCTAAGAAACCATTATTATCATGACATTAACCTATAAAAATAGGCGTAT
CACGAGGCCCTTTCGTC
