>Addgene plasmid #121334 | pUC57-Kan_gfsi_ms119_95 | depositor partial sequence | sequence record 230920 | gfsi_AVR-Pimk1_95
TTGGTCTCTAATGGCTCAAATTCAAGATTCTTCTACTAAAAATCCAAATCAAGTTGTTAATAGAAATGCT
AAATTGTCTTCTAGAAATTTGGAAAGAAGAAATGAAAATTATTGGAGATGTGTTGATATTTGTGTTGCTG
GTGGTGTTTTTGGTGTTTTGAAATTTACTGATATTACTGTTAGAGATTCTGTTCATTGTGCTGGTGCTTG
TGCTGTTGTTTTTGGTTATCCAGAATGAGCTTAGAGACCAA
