>Addgene plasmid #121334 | pUC57-Kan_gfsi_ms119_95 | depositor partial sequence | sequence record 230921 | empty_vector
TCGCGCGTTTCGGTGATGACGGTGAAAACCTCTGACACATGCAGCTCCCGGAGACGGTCACAGCTTGTCT
GTAAGCGGATGCCGGGAGCAGACAAGCCCGTCAGGGCGCGTCAGCGGGTGTTGGCGGGTGTCGGGGCTGG
CTTAACTATGCGGCATCAGAGCAGATTGTACTGAGAGTGCACCATATGCGGTGTGAAATACCGCACAGAT
GCGTAAGGAGAAAATACCGCATCAGGCGCCATTCGCCATTCAGGCTGCGCAACTGTTGGGAAGGGCGATC
GGTGCGGGCCTCTTCGCTATTACGCCAGCTGGCGAAAGGGGGATGTGCTGCAAGGCGATTAAGTTGGGTA
ACGCCAGGGTTTTCCCAGTCACGACGTTGTAAAACGACGGCCAGTGAATTGACGCGTATTGGGATATCCC
AATGGCGCGCCGAGCTTGGCTCGAGCATGGTCATAGCTGTTTCCTGTGTGAAATTGTTATCCGCTCACAA
TTCCACACAACATACGAGCCGGAAGCATAAAGTGTAAAGCCTGGGGTGCCTAATGAGTGAGCTAACTCAC
ATTAATTGCGTTGCGCTCACTGCCCGCTTTCCAGTCGGGAAACCTGTCGTGCCAGCTGCATTAATGAATC
GGCCAACGCGCGGGGAGAGGCGGTTTGCGTATTGGGCGCTCTTCCGCTTCCTCGCTCACTGACTCGCTGC
GCTCGGTCGTTCGGCTGCGGCGAGCGGTATCAGCTCACTCAAAGGCGGTAATACGGTTATCCACAGAATC
AGGGGATAACGCAGGAAAGAACATGTGAGCAAAAGGCCAGCAAAAGGCCAGGAACCGTAAAAAGGCCGCG
TTGCTGGCGTTTTTCCATAGGCTCCGCCCCCCTGACGAGCATCACAAAAATCGACGCTCAAGTCAGAGGT
GGCGAAACCCGACAGGACTATAAAGATACCAGGCGTTTCCCCCTGGAAGCTCCCTCGTGCGCTCTCCTGT
TCCGACCCTGCCGCTTACCGGATACCTGTCCGCCTTTCTCCCTTCGGGAAGCGTGGCGCTTTCTCATAGC
TCACGCTGTAGGTATCTCAGTTCGGTGTAGGTCGTTCGCTCCAAGCTGGGCTGTGTGCACGAACCCCCCG
TTCAGCCCGACCGCTGCGCCTTATCCGGTAACTATCGTCTTGAGTCCAACCCGGTAAGACACGACTTATC
GCCACTGGCAGCAGCCACTGGTAACAGGATTAGCAGAGCGAGGTATGTAGGCGGTGCTACAGAGTTCTTG
AAGTGGTGGCCTAACTACGGCTACACTAGAAGAACAGTATTTGGTATCTGCGCTCTGCTGAAGCCAGTTA
CCTTCGGAAAAAGAGTTGGTAGCTCTTGATCCGGCAAACAAACCACCGCTGGTAGCGGTGGTTTTTTTGT
TTGCAAGCAGCAGATTACGCGCAGAAAAAAAGGATCTCAAGAAGATCCTTTGATCTTTTCTACGGGGTCT
GACGCTCAGTGGAACGAAAACTCACGTTAAGGGATTTTGGTCATGAGATTATCAAAAAGGATCTTCACCT
AGATCCTTTTAAATTAAAAATGAAGTTTTAAATCAATCTAAAGTATATATGAGTAAACTTGGTCTGACAG
TTAGAAAAACTCATCGAGCATCAAATGAAACTGCAATTTATTCATATCAGGATTATCAATACCATATTTT
TGAAAAAGCCGTTTCTGTAATGAAGGAGAAAACTCACCGAGGCAGTTCCATAGGATGGCAAGATCCTGGT
ATCGGTCTGCGATTCCGACTCGTCCAACATCAATACAACCTATTAATTTCCCCTCGTCAAAAATAAGGTT
ATCAAGTGAGAAATCACCATGAGTGACGACTGAATCCGGTGAGAATGGCAAAAGTTTATGCATTTCTTTC
CAGACTTGTTCAACAGGCCAGCCATTACGCTCGTCATCAAAATCACTCGCATCAACCAAACCGTTATTCA
TTCGTGATTGCGCCTGAGCGAGACGAAATACGCGATCGCTGTTAAAAGGACAATTACAAACAGGAATCGA
ATGCAACCGGCGCAGGAACACTGCCAGCGCATCAACAATATTTTCACCTGAATCAGGATATTCTTCTAAT
ACCTGGAATGCTGTTTTCCCAGGGATCGCAGTGGTGAGTAACCATGCATCATCAGGAGTACGGATAAAAT
GCTTGATGGTCGGAAGAGGCATAAATTCCGTCAGCCAGTTTAGTCTGACCATCTCATCTGTAACATCATT
GGCAACGCTACCTTTGCCATGTTTCAGAAACAACTCTGGCGCATCGGGCTTCCCATACAATCGATAGATT
GTCGCACCTGATTGCCCGACATTATCGCGAGCCCATTTATACCCATATAAATCAGCATCCATGTTGGAAT
TTAATCGCGGCCTAGAGCAAGACGTTTCCCGTTGAATATGGCTCATACTCTTCCTTTTTCAATATTATTG
AAGCATTTATCAGGGTTATTGTCTCATGAGCGGATACATATTTGAATGTATTTAGAAAAATAAACAAATA
GGGGTTCCGCGCACATTTCCCCGAAAAGTGCCACCTGACGTCTAAGAAACCATTATTATCATGACATTAA
CCTATAAAAATAGGCGTATCACGAGGCCCTTTCGTC
