>Addgene plasmid #121334 | pUC57-Kan_gfsi_ms119_95 | addgene partial sequence | sequence record 238154 | M13-F20 5'-TGTAAAACGACGGCCAGT-3'
TTGGTCTCTAAGCTCATTCTGGATAACCAAAAACAACAGCACAAGCACCAGCACAATGAACAGAATCTCT
AACAGTAATATCAGTAAATTTCAAAACACCAAAAACACCACCAGCAACACAAATATCAACACATCTCCAA
TAATTTTCATTTCTTCTTTCCAAATTTCTAGAAGACAATTTAGCATTTCTATTAACAACTTGATTTGGAT
TTTTAGTAGAAGAATCTTGAATTTGAGCCATTAGAGACCAAGTTCCATCCCAATGGCGCGCCGAGCTTGG
CTCGAGCATGGTCATAGCTGTTTCCTGTGTGAAATTGTTATCCGCTCACAATTCCACACAACATACGAGC
CGGAAGCATAAAGTGTAAAGCCTGGGGTGCCTAATGAGTGAGCTAACTCACATTAATTGCGTTGCGCTCA
CTGCCCGCTTTCCAGTCGGGAAACCTGTCGTGCCAGCTGCATTAATGAATCGGCCAACGCGCGGGGAGAG
GCGGTTTGCGTATTGGGCGCTCTTCCGCTTCCTCGCTCACTGACTCGCTGCGCTCGGTCGTTCGGCTGCG
GCGAGCGGTATCAGCTCACTCAAAGGCGGTAATACGGTTATCCACAGAATCAGGGGATAACGCAGGAAAG
AACATGTGAGCAAAAGGCCAGCAAAAGGCCAGGAACCGTAAAAAGGCCGCGTTGCTGGCGTTTTTCCATA
GGCTCCGCCCCCCTGACGAGCATCACAAAAATCGACGCTCAAGTCAGAGGTGGCGAAACCCGACAGGACT
ATAAAGATACCAGGCGTTTCCCCCTGGAAGCTCCCTCGTGCGCTCTCCTGTTCCGACCCTGCCGCTTACC
GGATACCTGTCCGCCTTTCTCCCTTCGGGAAGCGTGGCGCTTTCTCATAGCTCACGCTGT
